>Addgene plasmid #111419 | pET-30a(+)-C-SH2 | addgene full sequence | sequence record 215717 | Addgene NGS Result
ATCCGGATATAGTTCCTCCTTTCAGCAAAAAACCCCTCAAGACCCGTTTAGAGGCCCCAAGGGGTTATGC
TAGTTATTGCTCAGCGGTGGCAGCAGCCAACTCAGCTTCCTTTCGGGCTTTGTTAGCAGCCGGATCTCAG
TGGTGGTGGTGGTGGTGCTCGAGTTATTGTGCACCGATCTTCTGGCATGGTACCGTGAGGACTCTTAGTA
GCCCATCTGGCTTGTAAGAGTAATGTTCCACTAGCTGCCAGAGGGTGTCAAACTTCTTCCCCTCAGGAAT
GGAGAGCTTCCCGGTCTTGTCCCTGTCAATGCGGTAGTGCAATACTTTCCCTTCGTGCAGCAGGCACAGA
GCATAGGAGCCGCTGTTGTCTCTGGCCCTGATCAGGAATTTTCCATTGGTCTTTGACCCTATGAGGACCG
TCTGCTCTGATTCATCTCTGGAGATGTTGCCATGGAACCAGGGCATCTTCTCATGCATATGTATATCTCC
TTCTTAAAGTTAAACAAAATTATTTCTAGAGGGGAATTGTTATCCGCTCACAATTCCCCTATAGTGAGTC
GTATTAATTTCGCGGGATCGAGATCGATCTCGATCCTCTACGCCGGACGCATCGTGGCCGGCATCACCGG
CGCCACAGGTGCGGTTGCTGGCGCCTATATCGCCGACATCACCGATGGGGAAGATCGGGCTCGCCACTTC
GGGCTCATGAGCGCTTGTTTCGGCGTGGGTATGGTGGCAGGCCCCGTGGCCGGGGGACTGTTGGGCGCCA
TCTCCTTGCATGCACCATTCCTTGCGGCGGCGGTGCTCAACGGCCTCAACCTACTACTGGGCTGCTTCCT
AATGCAGGAGTCGCATAAGGGAGAGCGTCGAGATCCCGGACACCATCGAATGGCGCAAAACCTTTCGCGG
TATGGCATGATAGCGCCCGGAAGAGAGTCAATTCAGGGTGGTGAATGTGAAACCAGTAACGTTATACGAT
GTCGCAGAGTATGCCGGTGTCTCTTATCAGACCGTTTCCCGCGTGGTGAACCAGGCCAGCCACGTTTCTG
CGAAAACGCGGGAAAAAGTGGAAGCGGCGATGGCGGAGCTGAATTACATTCCCAACCGCGTGGCACAACA
ACTGGCGGGCAAACAGTCGTTGCTGATTGGCGTTGCCACCTCCAGTCTGGCCCTGCACGCGCCGTCGCAA
ATTGTCGCGGCGATTAAATCTCGCGCCGATCAACTGGGTGCCAGCGTGGTGGTGTCGATGGTAGAACGAA
GCGGCGTCGAAGCCTGTAAAGCGGCGGTGCACAATCTTCTCGCGCAACGCGTCAGTGGGCTGATCATTAA
CTATCCGCTGGATGACCAGGATGCCATTGCTGTGGAAGCTGCCTGCACTAATGTTCCGGCGTTATTTCTT
GATGTCTCTGACCAGACACCCATCAACAGTATTATTTTCTCCCATGAAGACGGTACGCGACTGGGCGTGG
AGCATCTGGTCGCATTGGGTCACCAGCAAATCGCGCTGTTAGCGGGCCCATTAAGTTCTGTCTCGGCGCG
TCTGCGTCTGGCTGGCTGGCATAAATATCTCACTCGCAATCAAATTCAGCCGATAGCGGAACGGGAAGGC
GACTGGAGTGCCATGTCCGGTTTTCAACAAACCATGCAAATGCTGAATGAGGGCATCGTTCCCACTGCGA
TGCTGGTTGCCAACGATCAGATGGCGCTGGGCGCAATGCGCGCCATTACCGAGTCCGGGCTGCGCGTTGG
TGCGGACATCTCGGTAGTGGGATACGACGATACCGAAGACAGCTCATGTTATATCCCGCCGTTAACCACC
ATCAAACAGGATTTTCGCCTGCTGGGGCAAACCAGCGTGGACCGCTTGCTGCAACTCTCTCAGGGCCAGG
CGGTGAAGGGCAATCAGCTGTTGCCCGTCTCACTGGTGAAAAGAAAAACCACCCTGGCGCCCAATACGCA
AACCGCCTCTCCCCGCGCGTTGGCCGATTCATTAATGCAGCTGGCACGACAGGTTTCCCGACTGGAAAGC
GGGCAGTGAGCGCAACGCAATTAATGTAAGTTAGCTCACTCATTAGGCACCGGGATCTCGACCGATGCCC
TTGAGAGCCTTCAACCCAGTCAGCTCCTTCCGGTGGGCGCGGGGCATGACTATCGTCGCCGCACTTATGA
CTGTCTTCTTTATCATGCAACTCGTAGGACAGGTGCCGGCAGCGCTCTGGGTCATTTTCGGCGAGGACCG
CTTTCGCTGGAGCGCGACGATGATCGGCCTGTCGCTTGCGGTATTCGGAATCTTGCACGCCCTCGCTCAA
GCCTTCGTCACTGGTCCCGCCACCAAACGTTTCGGCGAGAAGCAGGCCATTATCGCCGGCATGGCGGCCC
CACGGGTGCGCATGATCGTGCTCCTGTCGTTGAGGACCCGGCTAGGCTGGCGGGGTTGCCTTACTGGTTA
GCAGAATGAATCACCGATACGCGAGCGAACGTGAAGCGACTGCTGCTGCAAAACGTCTGCGACCTGAGCA
ACAACATGAATGGTCTTCGGTTTCCGTGTTTCGTAAAGTCTGGAAACGCGGAAGTCAGCGCCCTGCACCA
TTATGTTCCGGATCTGCATCGCAGGATGCTGCTGGCTACCCTGTGGAACACCTACATCTGTATTAACGAA
GCGCTGGCATTGACCCTGAGTGATTTTTCTCTGGTCCCGCCGCATCCATACCGCCAGTTGTTTACCCTCA
CAACGTTCCAGTAACCGGGCATGTTCATCATCAGTAACCCGTATCGTGAGCATCCTCTCTCGTTTCATCG
GTATCATTACCCCCATGAACAGAAATCCCCCTTACACGGAGGCATCAGTGACCAAACAGGAAAAAACCGC
CCTTAACATGGCCCGCTTTATCAGAAGCCAGACATTAACGCTTCTGGAGAAACTCAACGAGCTGGACGCG
GATGAACAGGCAGACATCTGTGAATCGCTTCACGACCACGCTGATGAGCTTTACCGCAGCTGCCTCGCGC
GTTTCGGTGATGACGGTGAAAACCTCTGACACATGCAGCTCCCGGAGACGGTCACAGCTTGTCTGTAAGC
GGATGCCGGGAGCAGACAAGCCCGTCAGGGCGCGTCAGCGGGTGTTGGCGGGTGTCGGGGCGCAGCCATG
ACCCAGTCACGTAGCGATAGCGGAGTGTATACTGGCTTAACTATGCGGCATCAGAGCAGATTGTACTGAG
AGTGCACCATTGCGGTGTGAAATACCGCACAGATGCGTAAGGAGAAAATACCGCATCAGGCGCTCTTCCG
CTTCCTCGCTCACTGACTCGCTGCGCTCGGTCGTTCGGCTGCGGCGAGCGGTATCAGCTCACTCAAAGGC
GGTAATACGGTTATCCACAGAATCAGGGGATAACGCAGGAAAGAACATGTGAGCAAAAGGCCAGCAAAAG
GCCAGGAACCGTAAAAAGGCCGCGTTGCTGGCGTTTTTCCATAGGCTCCGCCCCCCTGACGAGCATCACA
AAAATCGACGCTCAAGTCAGAGGTGGCGAAACCCGACAGGACTATAAAGATACCAGGCGTTTCCCCCTGG
AAGCTCCCTCGTGCGCTCTCCTGTTCCGACCCTGCCGCTTACCGGATACCTGTCCGCCTTTCTCCCTTCG
GGAAGCGTGGCGCTTTCTCATAGCTCACGCTGTAGGTATCTCAGTTCGGTGTAGGTCGTTCGCTCCAAGC
TGGGCTGTGTGCACGAACCCCCCGTTCAGCCCGACCGCTGCGCCTTATCCGGTAACTATCGTCTTGAGTC
CAACCCGGTAAGACACGACTTATCGCCACTGGCAGCAGCCACTGGTAACAGGATTAGCAGAGCGAGGTAT
GTAGGCGGTGCTACAGAGTTCTTGAAGTGGTGGCCTAACTACGGCTACACTAGAAGGACAGTATTTGGTA
TCTGCGCTCTGCTGAAGCCAGTTACCTTCGGAAAAAGAGTTGGTAGCTCTTGATCCGGCAAACAAACCAC
CGCTGGTAGCGGTGGTTTTTTTGTTTGCAAGCAGCAGATTACGCGCAGAAAAAAAGGATCTCAAGAAGAT
CCTTTGATCTTTTCTACGGGGTCTGACGCTCAGTGGAACGAAAACTCACGTTAAGGGATTTTGGTCATGA
ACAATAAAACTGTCTGCTTACATAAACAGTAATACAAGGGGTGTTATGAGCCATATTCAACGGGAAACGT
CTTGCTCTAGGCCGCGATTAAATTCCAACATGGATGCTGATTTATATGGGTATAAATGGGCTCGCGATAA
TGTCGGGCAATCAGGTGCGACAATCTATCGATTGTATGGGAAGCCCGATGCGCCAGAGTTGTTTCTGAAA
CATGGCAAAGGTAGCGTTGCCAATGATGTTACAGATGAGATGGTCAGACTAAACTGGCTGACGGAATTTA
TGCCTCTTCCGACCATCAAGCATTTTATCCGTACTCCTGATGATGCATGGTTACTCACCACTGCGATCCC
CGGGAAAACAGCATTCCAGGTATTAGAAGAATATCCTGATTCAGGTGAAAATATTGTTGATGCGCTGGCA
GTGTTCCTGCGCCGGTTGCATTCGATTCCTGTTTGTAATTGTCCTTTTAACAGCGATCGCGTATTTCGTC
TCGCTCAGGCGCAATCACGAATGAATAACGGTTTGGTTGATGCGAGTGATTTTGATGACGAGCGTAATGG
CTGGCCTGTTGAACAAGTCTGGAAAGAAATGCATAAACTTTTGCCATTCTCACCGGATTCAGTCGTCACT
CATGGTGATTTCTCACTTGATAACCTTATTTTTGACGAGGGGAAATTAATAGGTTGTATTGATGTTGGAC
GAGTCGGAATCGCAGACCGATACCAGGATCTTGCCATCCTATGGAACTGCCTCGGTGAGTTTTCTCCTTC
ATTACAGAAACGGCTTTTTCAAAAATATGGTATTGATAATCCTGATATGAATAAATTGCAGTTTCATTTG
ATGCTCGATGAGTTTTTCTAAGAATTAATTCATGAGCGGATACATATTTGAATGTATTTAGAAAAATAAA
CAAATAGGGGTTCCGCGCACATTTCCCCGAAAAGTGCCACCTAAATTGTAAGCGTTAATATTTTGTTAAA
ATTCGCGTTAAATTTTTGTTAAATCAGCTCATTTTTTAACCAATAGGCCGAAATCGGCAAAATCCCTTAT
AAATCAAAAGAATAGACCGAGATAGGGTTGAGTGTTGTTCCAGTTTGGAACAAGAGTCCACTATTAAAGA
ACGTGGACTCCAACGTCAAAGG
[49 nt withheld, positions 5273-5321]
T
[91 nt withheld, positions 5323-5413]
G
[124 nt withheld, positions 5415-5538]
CCCATTCGCCA
Features (pLannotate 1.2.2; 19 found; start..end, strand, type, name):
     26..73      -  terminator     T7 terminator: transcription terminator for bacteriophage T7 RNA polymerase
     81..130     -  CDS            SET1 (fragment): solubility-enhancement tag derived from T7 phage gene 10B
    140..157     -  CDS            9xHis (fragment): 9xHis affinity tag
    167..475     -  CDS            Syk (fragment): KSYK_MOUSE - Also known as ptk72, Sykb. Experimental evidence at protein level: Swiss-Prot protein existence level 1. Non-receptor tyrosine kinase which mediates signal transduction downstream of a variety of transmembrane receptors including classical immunoreceptors like the B-cell receptor (BCR). Regulates several biological processes including innate and adaptive immunity, cell adhesion, osteoclast maturation, platelet activation and vascular development. Assembles into signaling complexes with activated receptors at the plasma membrane via interaction between its SH2 domains and the recep
    486..508     -  RBS            RBS: efficient ribosome binding site from bacteriophage T7 gene 10 (Olins and Rangwala, 1989)
    523..547     -  protein_bind   lac operator: The lac repressor binds to the lac operator to inhibit transcription in E. coli. This inhibition can be relieved by adding lactose or isopropyl-β-D-thiogalactopyranoside (IPTG). lac repressor encoded by lacI
    548..566     -  promoter       T7 promoter: promoter for bacteriophage T7 RNA polymerase
    592..871     +  CDS            TcR (fragment): tetracycline efflux protein; tet; confers resistance to tetracycline
    879..956     +  promoter       lacI promoter: lacI
    957..2039    +  CDS            lacI: lac repressor; lacI; The lac repressor binds to the lac operator to inhibit transcription in E. coli. This inhibition can be relieved by adding lactose or isopropyl-β-D-thiogalactopyranoside (IPTG).
   2052..2073    +  protein_bind   CAP binding site: CAP binding activates transcription in the presence of cAMP. E. coli catabolite activator protein
   2088..2379    +  CDS            TcR (fragment): tetracycline efflux protein; tet; confers resistance to tetracycline
   2451..2831    -  CDS            YPB1_ECOLX: Protein predicted: Swiss-Prot protein existence level 4. From Escherichia coli.
   2848..3039    +  CDS            rop: Rop protein, which maintains plasmids at low copy number; rop
   3141..3280    +  misc_feature   bom: basis of mobility region from pBR322
   3466..4054    -  rep_origin     ori: high-copy-number ColE1/pMB1/pBR322/pUC origin of replication
   4176..4991    +  CDS            KanR: aminoglycoside phosphotransferase; aph(3')-Ia; confers resistance to kanamycin in bacteria or G418 (Geneticin®) in eukaryotes
   5000..5057    -  promoter       AmpR promoter (fragment): bla
   5110..5538    -  rep_origin     f1 ori (sequence partly withheld): f1 bacteriophage origin of replication; arrow indicates direction of (+) strand synthesis
