[The description below was written by a language model from this plasmid's Addgene catalogue record and pLannotate feature annotations shown in this document.]
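Description:
pET-30a(+)-C-SH2 is a bacterial expression plasmid built on the Novagen pET-30a(+) backbone for producing the C-terminal SH2 domain of mouse spleen tyrosine kinase (Syk), residues His 162 to Gln 264, in E. coli. The roughly 312 bp insert was cloned between the NdeI and XhoI sites, which removes the N-terminal tag region of the parent vector and places the domain directly downstream of the T7 gene 10 ribosome binding site. Transcription is driven by the T7 promoter with an adjacent lac operator and ends at the T7 terminator. The plasmid-borne lacI gene supplies the repressor, so expression stays low until induction with IPTG in a host that provides T7 RNA polymerase. The record names Rosetta 2 (DE3) as the expression strain.

The depositor describes the product as untagged. The feature table detects a His-tag fragment just downstream of the Syk coding region, corresponding to the vector's C-terminal His-tag sequence after XhoI. The stated protein sequence ends at the final glutamine, which suggests a stop codon precedes that tag, although the record does not say so explicitly. The short "SET1" hit and the tetracycline-resistance fragments appear to be backbone remnants or annotation matches rather than functional elements.

The plasmid is propagated through a pBR322-type origin with the rop gene and bom region, and it is selected with kanamycin via the aph(3')-Ia marker. An f1 origin is also present, which permits single-stranded DNA production. The associated publication concerns phosphorylation-dependent regulation of Syk binding to immunoreceptor tyrosine-based activation motifs, so the construct is suited to preparing the isolated recombinant domain for that kind of binding and biophysical study.
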