Addgene plasmid #111419: pET-30a(+)-C-SH2
Purpose: express murine Syk (C)SH2 domain (His 162 to Gln 264), in E.coli strain Rosetta 2 (DE3)
Depositing lab: Carol Post. Depositing organization: Purdue University. Publication: Entropic allostery dominates the phosphorylation-dependent regulation of Syk tyrosine kinase release from immunoreceptor tyrosine-based activation motifs. Feng C, Roy A, Post CB. Protein Sci. 2018 Jul 27. doi: 10.1002/pro.3489. PubMed 30051939.
Backbone
  Vector backbone: pET-30a(+)
  Backbone manufacturer: Novagen
  Backbone size w/o insert (bp): 5422
  Total vector size (bp): 5541
  Vector type: Bacterial Expression
Growth in bacteria
  Bacterial resistance: Kanamycin, 50 μg/mL
  Growth temperature: 37°C
  Growth strain: DH5alpha
  Copy number: Unknown
Gene/Insert
  Gene/Insert name: murine Syk (C)SH2 domain (His 162 to Gln 264), without any tag (alt name: Spleen tyrosine kinase (C)SH2 domain)
  Species: M. musculus (mouse)
  Insert size (bp): 312
  GenBank ID: NP_035648
  Entrez Gene: Syk (a.k.a. Sykb)
  Promoter: T7 promoter
  Cloning method: Restriction Enzyme; 5′ cloning site Nde I (unknown if destroyed); 3′ cloning site Xho I (unknown if destroyed)
  Sequencing primers: 5′ T7 promoter; 3′ T7 terminator
Terms and licenses: Academic/Nonprofit Terms; Industry Terms: Not Available to Industry
Depositor comments: encoding the following protein sequence: MHEKMPWFHGNISRDESEQTVLIGSKTNGKFLIRARDNSGSYALCLLHEGKVLHYRIDRDKTGKLSIPEGKKFDTLWQLVEHYSYKPDGLLRVLTVPCQKIGAQ
How to cite: pET-30a(+)-C-SH2 was a gift from Carol Post (Addgene plasmid # 111419 ; http://n2t.net/addgene:111419 ; RRID:Addgene_111419)
